>Addgene plasmid #51520 | pNJB98 | depositor full sequence | sequence record 78692 | pNJB98 sequence 5421 bps
GAGCTCGCGGCCGCAGCAGTCTTACTTCCATGATTTCTTTAACTATGCCGGAATCCATCGCAGCGTAATG
CTCTACACCACGCCGAACACCTGGGTGGACGATATCACCGTGGTGACGCATGTCGCGCAAGACTGTAACC
ACGCGTCTGTTGACTGGCAGGTGGTGGCCAATGGTGATGTCAGCGTTGAACTGCGTGATGCGGATCAACA
GGTGGTTGCAACTGGACAAGGCACTAGCGGGACTTTGCAAGTGGTGAATCCGCACCTCTGGCAACCGGGT
GAAGGTTATCTCTATGAACTGTGCGTCACAGCCAAAAGCCAGACAGAGTGTGATATCTACCCGCTTCGCG
TCGGCATCCGGTCAGTGGCAGTGAAGGGCGAACAGTTCCTGATTAACCACAAACCGTTCTACTTTACTGG
CTTTGGTCGTCATGAAGATGCGGACTTGCGTGGCAAAGGATTCGATAACGTGCTGATGGTGCACGACCAC
GCATTAATGGACTGGATTGGGGCCAACTCCTACCGTACCTCGCATTACCCTTACGCTGAAGAGATGCTCG
ACTGGGCAGATGAACATGGCATCGTGGTGATTGATGAAACTGCTGCTGTCGGCTTTAACCTCTCTTTAGG
CATTGGTTTCGAAGCGGGCAACAAGCCGAAAGAACTGTACAGCGAAGAGGCAGTCAACGGGGAAACTCAG
CAAGCGCACTTACAGGCGATTAAAGAGCTGATAGCGCGTGACAAAAACCACCCAAGCGTGGTGATGTGGA
GTATTGCCAACGAACCGGATACCCGTCCGCAAGGTGCACGGGAATATTTCGCGCCACTGGCGGAAGCAAC
GCGTAAACTCGACCCGACGCGTCCGATCACCTGCGTCAATGTAATGTTCTGCGACGCTCACACCGATACC
ATCAGCGATCTCTTTGATGTGCTGTGCCTGAACCGTTATTACGGATGGTATGTCCAAAGCGGCGATTTGG
AAACGGCAGAGAAGGTACTGGAAAAAGAACTTCTGGCCTGGCAGGAGAAACTGCATCAGCCGATTATCAT
CACCGAATACGGCGTGGATACGTTAGCCGGGCTGCACTCAATGTACACCGACATGTGGAGTGAAGAGTAT
CAGTGTGCATGGCTGGATATGTATCACCGCGTCTTTGATCGCGTCAGCGCCGTCGTCGGTGAACAGGTAT
GGAATTTCGCCGATTTTGCGACCTCGCAAGGCATATTGCGCGTTGGCGGTAACAAGAAAGGGATCTTCAC
TCGCGACCGCAAACCGAAGTCGGCGGCTTTTCTGCTGCAAAAACGCTGGACTGGCATGAACTTCGGTGAA
AAACCGCAGCAGGGAGGCAAACAACGCAGGGAGGCAAACAATGATATCACAACTCTCCTGACGCGTCATC
GTCGGCTACAGCCTCGGGAATTGCTACCTAGCTCGAGCAAGATCCAAGGAGATATAACAATGGCTTCCTC
CTGGATTGAACAAGATGGATTGCACGCAGGTTCTCCGGCCGCTTGGGTGGAGAGGCTATTCGGCTATGAC
TGGGCACAACAGACAATCGGCTGCTCTGATGCCGCCGTGTTCCGGCTGTCAGCGCAGGGTAGACCGGTTC
TTTTTGTCAAGACCGACCTGTCCGGTGCCCTGAATGAACTGCAAGACGAGGCAGCGCGGCTATCGTGGCT
GGCCACGACGGGCGTACCTTGCGCTGCTGTGCTCGACGTTGTCACTGAAGCGGGAAGGGACTGGCTGCTA
TTGGGCGAAGTGCCGGGGCAGGATCTCCTGTCATCTCACCTTGCTCCTGCCGAGAAAGTATCCATCATGG
CTGATGCAATGCGGCGGCTGCATACGCTTGATCCGGCTACCTGCCCATTCGACCACCAAGCGAAACATCG
CATCGAGCGAGCACGTACTCGGATGGAAGCCGGTCTTGTCGATCAGGATGATCTGGACGAAGAGCATCAG
GGGCTCGCGCCAGCCGAACTGTTCGCCAGGCTCAAGGCGAGAATGCCCGACGGCGAGGATCTCGTCGTGA
CCCATGGCGATGCCTGCTTGCCGAATATCATGGTGGAAAATGGCCGCTTTTCTGGATTCATCGACTGTGG
CCGGCTGGGTGTGGCGGACCGCTATCAGGACATAGCGTTGGCTACCCGTGATATTGCTGAAGAGCTTGGC
GGCGAATGGGCTGACCGCTTCCTCGTGCTTTACGGTATCGCCGCTCCCGATTCGCAGCGCATCGCCTTCT
ATCGCCTTCTTGACGAGTTCTTCTGATAACCGCGGAGAGCTCGAATTTCCCCGATCGTTCAAACATTTGG
CAATAAAGTTTCTTAAGATTGAATCCTGTTGCCGGTCTTGCGATGATTATCATATAATTTCTGTTGAATT
ACGTTAAGCATGTAATAATTAACATGTAATGCATGACGTTATTTATGAGATGGGTTTTTATGATTAGAGT
CCCGCAATTATACATTTAATACGCGATAGAAAACAAAATATAGCGCGCAAACTAGGATAAATTATCGCGC
GCGGTGTCATCTATGTTACTAGATCGTGGGCCCGTCCAGTTCCATTCGCCCTATAGTGAGTCGTATTAAA
CCTGCATTAATGAATCGGCCAACGCGCGGGGCTGCAGGTCGACGACCCAGCTTTCTTGTACAAAGTTGGC
ATTATAAAAAATAATTGCTCATCAATTTGTTGCAACGAACAGGTCACTATCAGTCAAAATAAAATCATTA
TTTGCCATCCAGCTGATATCCCCTATAGTGAGTCGTATTACATGGTCATAGCTGTTTCCTGGCAGCTCTG
GCCCGTGTCTCAAAATCTCTGATGTTACATTGCACAAGATAAAAATATATCATCATGCCTCCTCTGGACC
AGCCAGGACAGAAATGCCTCGACTTCGCTGCTACCCAAGGTTGCCGGGTGACGCACACCGTGGAAACGGA
TGAAGGCACGAACCCAGTGGACATAAGCCTGTTCGGTTCGTAAGCTGTAATGCAAGTAGCGTATGCGCTC
ACGCAACTGGTCCAGAACCTTGACCGAACGCAGCGGTGGTAACGGCGCAGTGGCGGTTTTCATGGCTTGT
TATGACTGTTTTTTTGGGGTACAGTCTATGCCTCGGGCATCCAAGCAGCAAGCGCGTTACGCCGTGGGTC
GATGTTTGATGTTATGGAGCAGCAACGATGTTACGCAGCAGGGCAGTCGCCCTAAAACAAAGTTAAACAT
CATGAGGGAAGCGGTGATCGCCGAAGTATCGACTCAACTATCAGAGGTAGTTGGCGTCATCGAGCGCCAT
CTCGAACCGACGTTGCTGGCCGTACATTTGTACGGCTCCGCAGTGGATGGCGGCCTGAAGCCACACAGTG
ATATTGATTTGCTGGTTACGGTGACCGTAAGGCTTGATGAAACAACGCGGCGAGCTTTGATCAACGACCT
TTTGGAAACTTCGGCTTCCCCTGGAGAGAGCGAGATTCTCCGCGCTGTAGAAGTCACCATTGTTGTGCAC
GACGACATCATTCCGTGGCGTTATCCAGCTAAGCGCGAACTGCAATTTGGAGAATGGCAGCGCAATGACA
TTCTTGCAGGTATCTTCGAGCCAGCCACGATCGACATTGATCTGGCTATCTTGCTGACAAAAGCAAGAGA
ACATAGCGTTGCCTTGGTAGGTCCAGCGGCGGAGGAACTCTTTGATCCGGTTCCTGAACAGGATCTATTT
GAGGCGCTAAATGAAACCTTAACGCTATGGAACTCGCCGCCCGACTGGGCTGGCGATGAGCGAAATGTAG
TGCTTACGTTGTCCCGCATTTGGTACAGCGCAGTAACCGGCAAAATCGCGCCGAAGGATGTCGCTGCCGA
CTGGGCAATGGAGCGCCTGCCGGCCCAGTATCAGCCCGTCATACTTGAAGCTAGACAGGCTTATCTTGGA
CAAGAAGAAGATCGCTTGGCCTCGCGCGCAGATCAGTTGGAAGAATTTGTCCACTACGTGAAAGGCGAGA
TCACCAAGGTAGTCGGCAAATAACCCTCGAGCCACCCATGACCAAAATCCCTTAACGTGAGTTACGCGTC
GTTCCACTGAGCGTCAGACCCCGTAGAAAAGATCAAAGGATCTTCTTGAGATCCTTTTTTTCTGCGCGTA
ATCTGCTGCTTGCAAACAAAAAAACCACCGCTACCAGCGGTGGTTTGTTTGCCGGATCAAGAGCTACCAA
CTCTTTTTCCGAAGGTAACTGGCTTCAGCAGAGCGCAGATACCAAATACTGTCCTTCTAGTGTAGCCGTA
GTTAGGCCACCACTTCAAGAACTCTGTAGCACCGCCTACATACCTCGCTCTGCTAATCCTGTTACCAGTG
GCTGCTGCCAGTGGCGATAAGTCGTGTCTTACCGGGTTGGACTCAAGACGATAGTTACCGGATAAGGCGC
AGCGGTCGGGCTGAACGGGGGGTTCGTGCACACAGCCCAGCTTGGAGCGAACGACCTACACCGAACTGAG
ATACCTACAGCGTGAGCTATGAGAAAGCGCCACGCTTCCCGAAGGGAGAAAGGCGGACAGGTATCCGGTA
AGCGGCAGGGTCGGAACAGGAGAGCGCACGAGGGAGCTTCCAGGGGGAAACGCCTGGTATCTTTATAGTC
CTGTCGGGTTTCGCCACCTCTGACTTGAGCGTCGATTTTTGTGATGCTCGTCAGGGGGGCGGAGCCTATG
GAAAAACGCCAGCAACGCGGCCTTTTTACGGTTCCTGGCCTTTTGCTGGCCTTTTGCTCACATGTTCTTT
CCTGCGTTATCCCCTGATTCTGTGGATAACCGTATTACCGCCTTTGAGTGAGCTGATACCGCTCGCCGCA
GCCGAACGACCGAGCGCAGCGAGTCAGTGAGCGAGGAAGCGGAAGAGCGCCCAATACGCAAACCGCCTCT
CCCCGCGCGTTGGCCGATTCATTAATGCAGCTGGCACGACAGGTTTCCCGACTGGAAAGCGGGCAGTGAG
CGCAACGCAATTAATACGCGTACCGCGAGCCAGGAAGAGTTTGTAGAAACGCAAAAAGGCCATCCGTCAG
GATGGCCTTCTGCTTAGTTTGATGCCTGGCAGTTTATGGCGGGCGTCCTGCCCGCCACCCTCCGGGCCGT
TGCTTCACAACGTTCAAATCCGCTCCCGGCGGATTTGTCCTACTCAGGAGAGCGTTCACCGACAAACAAC
AGATAAAACGAAAGGCCCAGTCTTCCGACTGAGCCTTTCGTTTTATTTGATGCCTGGCAGTTCCCTACTC
TCGCGTTAACGCTTGCATGGATGTTTTCCCAGTCACGACGTTGTAAAACGACGGCCAGTCTTAAGCTCGG
GCCCAATAATGATTTTATTTTGACTGATAGTGACCTGTTCGTTGCAACAAATTGATGAGCAATGCTTTTT
TATAATGCCAACTTTGTATACAAAAGTTGCC
Features (pLannotate 1.2.2; 16 found; start..end, strand, type, name):
     15..1354    +  CDS            GUS (fragment): β-glucuronidase; uidA (or gusA) from E. coli
   1474..2266    +  CDS            NeoR/KanR (fragment): aminoglycoside phosphotransferase from Tn5; aph(3')-II (or nptII); confers resistance to neomycin, kanamycin, and G418 (Geneticin®)
   2293..2545    +  terminator     NOS terminator: nopaline synthase terminator and poly(A) signal
   2570..2588    -  promoter       T7 promoter: promoter for bacteriophage T7 RNA polymerase
   2635..2734    -  protein_bind   attL2: mutant version of attL; recombination site for the Gateway® LR reaction LR Clonase™
   2752..2770    -  promoter       T7 promoter: promoter for bacteriophage T7 RNA polymerase
   2960..2983    +  promoter       Pc promoter (fragment): intI1 (promoter lies within the coding sequence); class 1 integron promoter
   3159..3215    +  CDS            GmR (fragment): gentamycin acetyltransferase; aacC1; confers resistance to gentamycin
   3222..4013    +  CDS            SmR: aminoglycoside adenylyltransferase (Murphy, 1985); aadA; confers resistance to spectinomycin and streptomycin
   4106..4694    +  rep_origin     ori: high-copy-number ColE1/pMB1/pBR322/pUC origin of replication
   4877..4969    +  CDS            lacI (fragment): lac repressor; lacI; The lac repressor binds to the lac operator to inhibit transcription in E. coli. This inhibition can be relieved by adding lactose or isopropyl-β-D-thiogalactopyranoside (IPTG).
   5024..5051    -  terminator     rrnB T2 terminator: transcription terminator T2 from the E. coli rrnB gene
   5183..5226    +  terminator     rrnB T1 terminator: Escherichia coli rrnB; transcription terminator T1 from the E. coli rrnB gene
   5273..5309    -  CDS            lacZα (fragment): LacZα fragment of β-galactosidase; lacZ fragment
   5325..5408    +  protein_bind   attL1 (fragment): mutant version of attL; recombination site for the Gateway® LR reaction LR Clonase™
   5399..5419    +  protein_bind   attB5: mutant version of attB; core recombination site for the Gateway® BP reaction BP Clonase™
