[The description below was written by a language model from this plasmid's Addgene catalogue record and pLannotate feature annotations shown in this document.]
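Description:
pNJB98 is a Gateway entry vector built on the pNJB80 backbone, in which attL5 and attL2 recombination sites flank a "us:nptII" repair template for plant genome engineering. It is a 5,421 bp high-copy plasmid propagated in E. coli through a ColE1/pUC-type origin and selected with spectinomycin via the aadA (SmR) aminoglycoside adenylyltransferase gene. Short fragments annotated as the class 1 integron Pc promoter and a gentamicin acetyltransferase lie just upstream of aadA and appear to be remnants of the resistance cassette's origin. rrnB T1 and T2 terminators sit upstream of the attL5 side, as is typical of entry vectors, insulating the cloning region from read-through transcription.

The payload, amplified by PCR from pDW1269 and cloned between NotI and PstI sites, consists of a partial β-glucuronidase (GUS/uidA) coding sequence followed by a partial nptII (NeoR/KanR) coding sequence and a nopaline synthase terminator. No promoter driving this cassette is annotated, consistent with a donor meant to restore function at a target locus by homologous recombination rather than to express on its own; the exact design of the target is not stated in the record. The automated annotation labels the 5′ site as an attL1 fragment overlapping an attB5 core, which corresponds to the attL5 site named by the depositor, who also notes that one nucleotide (an A) is missing from its 5′ end. The stated insert size (2,600 bp) does not match the difference between the listed backbone and total sizes. Through a multisite LR reaction, the repair template can be moved into destination vectors, in the context of work on DNA replicons for plant genome engineering.
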