Addgene plasmid #51520: pNJB98
Purpose: Gateway entry vector with attL5 and attL2 sites flanking us:NPTII repair template sequence
Depositing lab: Daniel Voytas. Depositing organization: University of Minnesota. Publication: DNA Replicons for Plant Genome Engineering. Baltes NJ, Gil-Humanes J, Cermak T, Atkins PA, Voytas DF. Plant Cell. 2014 Jan;26(1):151-63. doi: 10.1105/tpc.113.119792 PubMed 24443519.
Backbone
  Vector backbone: pNJB80
  Backbone size w/o insert (bp): 4249
  Total vector size (bp): 5421
Growth in bacteria
  Bacterial resistance: Spectinomycin, 50 μg/mL
  Growth temperature: 37°C
  Growth strain: DH5alpha
  Copy number: High Copy
Gene/Insert
  Gene/Insert name: us:nptII repair template
  Insert size (bp): 2600
  Cloning method: Restriction Enzyme; 5′ cloning site NotI (not destroyed); 3′ cloning site PstI (not destroyed)
  Sequencing primers: 5′ cagtcttacttccatgatttc; 3′ tcagaagaactcgtcaagaagg
Resource information
  A portion of this plasmid was derived from a plasmid made by: us:nptII repair template was amplified by PCR from pDW1269 and cloned into pNJB80.
Terms and licenses: Academic/Nonprofit Terms; Industry Terms: Not Available to Industry
Depositor comments: Note: a single nucleotide from the attL5 sequence is missing (an extra A should be at the 5' end of attL5).
How to cite: pNJB98 was a gift from Daniel Voytas (Addgene plasmid # 51520 ; http://n2t.net/addgene:51520 ; RRID:Addgene_51520)
