>Addgene plasmid #51520 | pNJB98 | addgene partial sequence | sequence record 84688 | Neo-R 5'-GCCCAGTCATAGCCGAATAG-3'
AGCGGCCGGAGAACCTGCGTGCAATCCATCTTGTTCAATCCAGGAGGAAGCCATTGTTATATCTCCTTGG
ATCTTGCTCGAGCTAGGTAGCAATTCCCGAGGCTGTAGCCGACGATGACGCGTCAGGAGAGTTGTGATAT
CATTGTTTGCCTCCCTGCGTTGTTTGCCTCCCTGCTGCGGTTTTTCACCGAAGTTCATGCCAGTCCAGCG
TTTTTGCAGCAGAAAAGCCGCCGACTTCGGTTTGCGGTCGCGAGTGAAGATCCCTTTCTTGTTACCGCCA
ACGCGCAATATGCCTTGCGAGGTCGCAAAATCGGCGAAATTCCATACCTGTTCACCGACGACGGCGCTGA
CGCGATCAAAGACGCGGTGATACATATCCAGCCATGCACACTGATACTCTTCACTCCACATGTCGGTGTA
CATTGAGTGCAGCCCGGCTAACGTATCCACGCCGTATTCGGTGATGATAATCGGCTGATGCAGTTTCTCC
TGCCAGGCCAGAAGTTCTTTTTCCAGTACCTTCTCTGCCGTTTCCAAATCGCCGCTTTGGACATACCATC
CGTAATAACGGTTCAGGCACAGCACATCAAAGAGATCGCTGATGGTATCGGTGTGAGCGTCGCAGAACAT
TACATTGACGCAGGTGATCGGACGCGTCGGGTCGAGTTTACGCGTTGCTTCCGCCAGTGGCGCGAAATAT
TCCCGTGCACCTTGCGGACGGGTATCCGGTTCGTTGGCAATACTCCACATCACCACGCTTGGGTGGTTTT
TGTCACGCGCTATCAGCTCTTTAATCGCCTGTAAGTGCGCTTGCTGAGTTTCCCCGTTGACTGCCTCTTC
GCTGTACAGTTCTTTCGGCTTGTTGCCCGCTTCGAAACCAATGCCTAAAGAGAGGTTAAAGCCGACAGCA
GCAGTTTCATCAATCACCACGATGCCATGTTCATCTGCCCAGTCGAGCATCTCTTCAGCGTAAGGGTAAT
GCGAGGTACGGTAGGAGTTGGCCCCAATCCAGTCCATTAATGCGTGGTCGTGCACCATCAGCACGTTATC
GAATCCTTTGCCACGCAAGTCCGCATCTTCATGACGACCAAAGCCAGTAAAGTAGAACGGTTTGTGGTTA
ATCAGGAACTGTTCGCCCTTCACTGCCACTGACCGGATGCCGACGCGAAGCGGGTA
