>Addgene plasmid #51520 | pNJB98 | addgene partial sequence | sequence record 84689 | pCR8_F1 5'-ttgatgcctggcagttccct-3'
TTGCATGGATGTTTTCCCAGTCACGACGTTGTAAAACGACGGCCAGTCTTAAGCTCGGGCCCAATAATGA
TTTTATTTTGACTGATAGTGACCTGTTCGTTGCAACAAATTGATGAGCAATGCTTTTTTATAATGCCAAC
TTTGTATACAAAAGTTGCCGAGCTCGCGGCCGCAGCAGTCTTACTTCCATGATTTCTTTAACTATGCCGG
AATCCATCGCAGCGTAATGCTCTACACCACGCCGAACACCTGGGTGGACGATATCACCGTGGTGACGCAT
GTCGCGCAAGACTGTAACCACGCGTCTGTTGACTGGCAGGTGGTGGCCAATGGTGATGTCAGCGTTGAAC
TGCGTGATGCGGATCAACAGGTGGTTGCAACTGGACAAGGCACTAGCGGGACTTTGCAAGTGGTGAATCC
GCACCTCTGGCAACCGGGTGAAGGTTATCTCTATGAACTGTGCGTCACAGCCAAAAGCCAGACAGAGTGT
GATATCTACCCGCTTCGCGTCGGCATCCGGTCAGTGGCAGTGAAGGGCGAACAGTTCCTGATTAACCACA
AACCGTTCTACTTTACTGGCTTTGGTCGTCATGAAGATGCGGACTTGCGTGGCAAAGGATTCGATAACGT
GCTGATGGTGCACGACCACGCATTAATGGACTGGATTGGGGCCAACTCCTACCGTACCTCGCATTACCCT
TACGCTGAAGAGATGCTCGACTGGGCAGATGAACATGGCATCGTGGTGATTGATGAAACTGCTGCTGTCG
GCTTTAACCTCTCTTTAGGCATTGGTTTCGAAGCGGGCAACAAGCCGAAAGAACTGTACAGCGAAGAGGC
AGTCAACGGGGAAACTCAGCAAGCGCACTTACAGGCGATTAAAGAGCTGATAGCGCGTGACAAAAACCAC
CCAAGCGTGGTGATGTGGAGTATTGCCAACGAACCGGATACCCGTCCGCAAGGTGCACGGGAATATTTCG
CGCCACTGGCGGAAGCAACGCGTAAACTCGACCCGACGCGTCCGATCACCTGCGTCAATGTAATGTTCTG
CGACGCTCACACCGATACCATCAGCGATCTCTTTGATGTGCTGTGCCTGAACCGTTATTACGGATGGTAT
GTCCAAA
