>Addgene plasmid #51520 | pNJB98 | addgene partial sequence | sequence record 84690 | pCR8_R1 5'-cgaaccgaacaggcttatgt-3'
GCCTTCATCCGTTTCCACGGTGTGCGTCACCCGGCAACCTTGGGTAGCAGCGAAGTCGAGGCATTTCTGT
CCTGGCTGGTCCAGAGGAGGCATGATGATATATTTTTATCTTGTGCAATGTAACATCAGAGATTTTGAGA
CACGGGCCAGAGCTGCCAGGAAACAGCTATGACCATGTAATACGACTCACTATAGGGGATATCAGCTGGA
TGGCAAATAATGATTTTATTTTGACTGATAGTGACCTGTTCGTTGCAACAAATTGATGAGCAATTATTTT
TTATAATGCCAACTTTGTACAAGAAAGCTGGGTCGTCGACCTGCAGCCCCGCGCGTTGGCCGATTCATTA
ATGCAGGTTTAATACGACTCACTATAGGGCGAATGGAACTGGACGGGCCCACGATCTAGTAACATAGATG
ACACCGCGCGCGATAATTTATCCTAGTTTGCGCGCTATATTTTGTTTTCTATCGCGTATTAAATGTATAA
TTGCGGGACTCTAATCATAAAAACCCATCTCATAAATAACGTCATGCATTACATGTTAATTATTACATGC
TTAACGTAATTCAACAGAAATTATATGATAATCATCGCAAGACCGGCAACAGGATTCAATCTTAAGAAAC
TTTATTGCCAAATGTTTGAACGATCGGGGAAATTCGAGCTCTCCGCGGTTATCAGAAGAACTCGTCAAGA
AGGCGATAGAAGGCGATGCGCTGCGAATCGGGAGCGGCGATACCGTAAAGCACGAGGAAGCGGTCAGCCC
ATTCGCCGCCAAGCTCTTCAGCAATATCACGGGTAGCCAACGCTATGTCCTGATAGCGGTCCGCCACACC
CAGCCGGCCACAGTCGATGAATCCAGAAAAGCGGCCATTTTCCACCATGATATTCGGCAAGCAGGCATCG
CCATGGGTCACGACGAGATCCTCGCCGTCGGGCATTCTCGCCTTGAGCCTGGCGAACAGTTCGGCTGGCG
CGAGCCCCTGATGCTCTTCGTCCAGATCATCCTGATCGACAAGACCGGCTTCCATCCGAGTACGTGCTCG
CTCGATGCGATGTTTCGCTTGGTGGTCGAATGGGCAGGTAGCCGGATCAAGCGTATGCAGCCGCCGCATT
G
